Addgene plasmid #16817: XE241 Rat frizzled-1-GFP-CS2P+
Depositing lab: Randall Moon. Depositing organization: University of Washington. Publication: Mutant Frizzled 4 associated with vitreoretinopathy traps wild-type Frizzled in the endoplasmic reticulum by oligomerization. Kaykas A, Yang-Snyder J, Héroux M, Shah KV, Bouvier M, Moon RT. Nat Cell Biol. 2004 Jan . 6(1):52-8. 10.1038/ncb1081 PubMed 14688793.
Backbone
  Vector backbone: pCS2P+
  Backbone size w/o insert (bp): 4095
  Vector type: Xenopus Expression
Growth in bacteria
  Bacterial resistance: Ampicillin, 100 μg/mL
  Growth temperature: 37°C
  Growth strain: DH5alpha
  Copy number: High Copy
Gene/Insert
  Gene/Insert name: frizzled-1 (alt names: fz1; frizzled)
  Species: R. norvegicus (rat)
  Entrez Gene: Fzd1
  Tag / fusion protein: GFP (C terminal on insert)
  Cloning method: Restriction Enzyme
  Sequencing primers: 5′ n/a
Terms and licenses: Academic/Nonprofit Terms; Industry Terms: Not Available to Industry
Depositor comments: This is a fusion protein consisting of rat Frizzled 1 with a carboxy terminal GFP tag. Reference: A. Kaykas et al., 2004, Nature Cell Biology vol. 6, pp. 52-58.
How to cite: XE241 Rat frizzled-1-GFP-CS2P+ was a gift from Randall Moon (Addgene plasmid # 16817 ; http://n2t.net/addgene:16817 ; RRID:Addgene_16817)
