[The description below was written by a language model from this plasmid's Addgene catalogue record.]
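Description:
XE241 Rat frizzled-1-GFP-CS2P+ is a Xenopus expression plasmid built on the pCS2P+ backbone, which is about 4.1 kb without the insert. It is maintained in E. coli as a high-copy plasmid under ampicillin selection. The record gives no feature table and does not list the promoter, polyadenylation signal or origin of replication. Vectors of the CS2 family generally carry a strong CMV-derived promoter for expression in vertebrate cells and embryos. They also carry an upstream phage polymerase promoter for in vitro synthesis of mRNA and an SV40 polyadenylation signal. Those elements are inferred from the backbone name and are not documented for this particular clone.

The insert is rat (R. norvegicus) frizzled-1 (Fzd1, also called fz1), which encodes a seven-pass transmembrane receptor for Wnt ligands. It was cloned by restriction enzyme methods, and GFP is fused in frame to its carboxy terminus. With the fluorescent protein on the cytoplasmic C-terminal tail, the extracellular N-terminal ligand-binding domain remains unmodified. This lets the receptor be visualised in living or fixed cells and detected with anti-GFP reagents.

The associated publication reports that a disease-linked mutant Frizzled 4 retains wild-type Frizzled in the endoplasmic reticulum through oligomerisation. A GFP-tagged Frizzled-1 suits this kind of work, for example tracking receptor trafficking and subcellular localisation or examining receptor–receptor interactions. The record does not state the specific experiments in which this construct was used. It also does not give the insert size, the cloning sites or the GFP variant.
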