>Addgene plasmid #16817 | XE241 Rat frizzled-1-GFP-CS2P+ | addgene partial sequence | sequence record 23403 | 16817 with SP6
AGGATCTCCCCGAAACACAGNTGGGAACTGCCACCCGCCACGCCGCTGCCTGCCCTAGCCGACCGGCGCC
GAGGAGGGAGCCGAAAAAGTATGGCTGAGGAGGCGGTGCCTAGCGAGTCCCGGGCCGCCGGCCGGCCGAG
CTTGGAACTTTGTGCCGTAGCACTCCCCGGCCGGCGGGAGGAGGTGGGGCACCAGGACACGGCTGGCCAC
CGCCGGCCCCGGGCTGACTCCCGGTGCTGGGCTAGAGGGCTACTGCTGCTTCTTTGGCTGCTGGAGGCTC
CTCTGCTTTTGGGGGTCCGAGCGCAGGCGGCGGGCCAGGTATCCGGGCCGGGCCAGCAAGCTCCGCCGCC
GCCCCAGCCACAGCAGGGCGGGCAGCAGTACAACGGCGAACGGGGCATCTCCATCCCGGACCACGGCTAC
TGTCAGCCCATCTCCATCCCGCTGTGCACGGACATCGCGTACAATCAGACCATCATGCCCAACCTGCTGG
GCCACACGAATCAGGAGGACGCCGGCCTGGAGGTGCACCAGTTCTACCCGTTGGTGAAGGTGCAGTGCTC
AGCCGAGCTCAAGTTCTTCCTGTGCTCCATGTACGCGCCTGTGTGCACGGTACTGGAGCAGGCGCTGCCT
CCCTGCCGCTCCCTGTGCGAGCGCGCGCGCCAGGGCTGCGAGGCACTCATGAACAAGTTCGGCTTCCAGT
GGCCAGACACGCTCAAGTGCGAGAAGTTCCCTGTGCACGGCGCANGANAACTGTGCGTGGGCCNGAAACA
CTTCNAAAAAGGCAC
